>Addgene plasmid #241167 | P2A-CreER-pA-ORF1-FRT-acry mCherry | addgene full sequence | sequence record 482045 | Addgene NGS Result
GTAAAACGACGGCCAGTCTTAAGCTCGGGCCCGGTCTCTTCGCGCTACAAACTTCTCTCTGCTGAAACAA
GCTGGCGACGTGGAGGAGAACCCTGGACCTTCCAATTTACTGACCGTACACCAAAATTTGCCTGCATTAC
CGGTCGATGCAACGAGTGATGAGGTTCGCAAGAACCTGATGGACATGTTCAGGGATCGCCAGGCGTTTTC
TGAGCATACCTGGAAAATGCTTCTGTCCGTTTGCCGGTCGTGGGCGGCATGGTGCAAGTTGAATAACCGG
AAATGGTTTCCCGCAGAACCTGAAGATGTTCGCGATTATCTTCTATATCTTCAGGCGCGCGGTCTGGCAG
TAAAAACTATCCAGCAACATTTGGGCCAGCTAAACATGCTTCATCGTCGGTCCGGGCTGCCACGACCAAG
TGACAGCAATGCTGTTTCACTGGTTATGCGGCGGATCCGAAAAGAAAACGTTGATGCCGGTGAACGTGCA
AAACAGGCTCTAGCGTTCGAACGCACTGATTTCGACCAGGTTCGTTCACTCATGGAAAATAGCGATCGCT
GCCAGGATATACGTAATCTGGCATTTCTGGGGATTGCTTATAACACCCTGTTACGTATAGCCGAAATTGC
CAGGATCAGGGTTAAAGATATCTCACGTACTGACGGTGGGAGAATGTTAATCCATATTGGCAGAACGAAA
ACGCTGGTTAGCACCGCAGGTGTAGAGAAGGCACTTAGCCTGGGGGTAACTAAACTGGTCGAGCGATGGA
TTTCCGTCTCTGGTGTAGCTGATGATCCGAATAACTACCTGTTTTGCCGGGTCAGAAAAAATGGTGTTGC
CGCGCCATCTGCCACCAGCCAGCTATCAACTCGCGCCCTGGAAGGGATTTTTGAAGCAACTCATCGATTG
ATTTACGGCGCTAAGGATGACTCTGGTCAGAGATACCTGGCCTGGTCTGGACACAGTGCCCGTGTCGGAG
CCGCGCGAGATATGGCCCGCGCTGGAGTTTCAATACCGGAGATCATGCAAGCTGGTGGCTGGACCAATGT
AAATATTGTCATGAACTATATCCGTAACCTGGATAGTGAAACAGGGGCAATGGTGCGCCTGCTGGAAGAT
GGCGATCTCGAGCCATCTGCTGGAGACATGAGAGCTGCCAACCTTTGGCCAAGCCCGCTCATGATCAAAC
GCTCTAAGAAGAACAGCCTGGCCTTGTCCCTGACGGCCGACCAGATGGTCAGTGCCTTGTTGGATGCTGA
GCCCCCCATACTCTATTCCGAGTATGATCCTACCAGACCCTTCAGTGAAGCTTCGATGATGGGCTTACTG
ACCAACCTGGCAGACAGGGAGCTGGTTCACATGATCAACTGGGCGAAGAGGGTGCCAGGCTTTGTGGATT
TGACCCTCCATGATCAGGTCCACCTTCTAGAATGTGCCTGGCTAGAGATCCTGATGATTGGCCTCGTCTG
GCGCTCCATGGAGCACCCAGTGAAGCTACTGTTTGCTCCTAACTTGCTCTTGGACAGGAACCAGGGAAAA
TGTGTAGAGGGCATGGTGGAGATCTTCGACATGCTGCTGGCTACATCATCTCGGTTCCGCATGATGAATC
TGCAGGGAGAGGAGTTTGTGTGCCTCAAATCTATTATTTTGCTTAATTCTGGAGTGTACACATTTCTGTC
CAGCACCCTGAAGTCTCTGGAAGAGAAGGACCATATCCACCGAGTCCTGGACAAGATCACAGACACTTTG
ATCCACCTGATGGCCAAGGCAGGCCTGACCCTGCAGCAGCAGCACCAGCGGCTGGCCCAGCTCCTCCTCA
TCCTCTCCCACATCAGGCACATGAGTAACAAAGGCATGGAGCATCTGTACAGCATGAAGTGCAAGAACGT
GGTGCCCCTCTATGACCTGCTGCTGGAGGCGGCGGACGCCCACCGCCTACATGCGCCCACTAGCCGTGGA
GGGGCATCCGTGGAGGAGACGGACCAAAGCCACTTGGCCACTGCGGGCTCTACTTCATCGCATTCCTTGC
AAAAGTATTACATCACGGGGGAGGCAGAGGGTTTCCCTGCCACAGCTTAATCTAGAACTATAGTGAGTCG
TATTACGTAGATCCAGACATGATAAGATACATTGATGAGTTTGGACAAACCACAACTAGAATGCAGTGAA
AAAAATGCTTTATTTGTGAAATTTGTGATGCTATTGCTTTATTTGTAACCATTATAAGCTGCAATAAACA
AGTTAACAACAACAATTCGAAGTTCCTATTCTCTAGAAAGTATAGGAACTTCTAAGATACATTGATGAGT
TTGGACAAACCACAACTAGAATGCAGTGAAAAAAATGCTTTATTTGTGAAATTTGTGATGCTATTGCTTT
ATTTGTAACCATTATAAGCTGCAATAAACAAGTTAACAACAACAATTGCATTCATTTTATGTTTCAGGTT
CAGGGGGAGGTGTGGGAGGTTTTTTAAAGCAAGTAAAACCTCTACAAATGTGGTATGGCTGATTATGATC
TAGAGTCGCGGCCGCTTTACTTGTACAGCTCGTCCATGCCGCCGGTGGAGTGGTGGCCCTCGGCGCGCTC
GTACTGTTCCACGATGGTGTAGTCCTCGTTGTGGGAGGTGATGTCCAGCTTGATGTTGACGTTGTAGGCG
CCGGGCAGCTGCACGGGCTTCTTGGCCTTGTAGGTGGTCTTGACCTCGGCGTCGTAGTGGCCGCCGTCCT
TCAGCTTCAGCCTCTGCTTGATCTCGCCCTTCAGGGCGCCGTCCTCGGGGTACATCCGCTCGGAGGAGGC
CTCCCAGCCCATGGTCTTCTTCTGCATTACGGGGCCGTCGGAGGGGAAGTTGGTGCCGCGCAGCTTCACC
TTGTAGATGAACTCGCCGTCCTGCAGGGAGGAGTCCTGGGTCACGGTCACCACGCCGCCGTCCTCGAAGT
TCATCACGCGCTCCCACTTGAAGCCCTCGGGGAAGGACAGCTTCAAGTAGTCGGGGATGTCGGCGGGGTG
CTTCACGTAGGCCTTGGAGCCGTACATGAACTGAGGGGACAGGATGTCCCAGGCGAAGGGCAGGGGGCCG
CCCTTGGTCACCTTCAGCTTGGCGGTCTGGGTGCCCTCGTAGGGGCGGCCCTCGCCCTCGCCCTCGATCT
CGAACTCGTGGCCGTTCACGGAGCCCTCCATGTGCACCTTGAAGCGCATGAACTCCTTGATGATGGCCAT
GTTGTCATCCTCGCCCTTGCTCACCATGGTGGCGACCGGTAATGTCAGACCTGGTAACTCCTTACTGTAA
CTTATTGCACCTGATGAACAAAAGATGTGAACTGAACGCAAGTAGGAGGCTAATAGAGGCTAGTACAGTA
CAAAGATCCCCAAATGATGTGTGCCGGCCTTAGTGGAGGCAGACCCCTGGTTATATACCTGTGCTGCAGA
AAGAGGGGCTTACAAATGGATCTCTCTGGAATGGCATTATCTCATGGTGGGAACAGTGTTGTCAGCAGAA
TCAGCGGGGTGGACTCTGACCTGAGAATGACAGTCTAGCACTGAATGGCTCAGACAATACTCTTGTGGCC
AACTATCACCGGAAAATAAGTGCCTGCCAAAACAAACCAGACCAGATGAAGCTACATGGCTGTAGAACGT
CAGTATTTAATGTGTTGTGGCCACTTGGTTCACCAGATTTAAGAGCTAATTTTTTTAAATATCACAGATA
ATCAATCGCTTTTTTTTTTCTTGACTGAAAAGCTTAGACTGGAAAATTCTTTGAAAAAGTTTGCACTACA
GAAAATAAATACATAACATCCTGCACTGAATGCACACTATTAATAGAAAAGAGAGCATTATTGTAGGAAA
TGTATTGTATATGTACATTCTGTGCATTTCACAATTTTGAAGTTCCTATTCTCTAGAAAGTATAGGAACT
TCGAATTGCATTCATTTTATGTTTCAGGTTCAGGGGGAGGTGTGGGAGGTTTTTTAATTCCTCAAGAGAC
CTCTAGACCAGCCAGGACAGAAATGCCTCGACTTCGCTGCTACCCAAGGTTGCCGGGTGACGCACACCGT
GGAAACGGATGAAGGCACGAACCCAGTGGACATAAGCCTGTTCGGTTCGTAAGCTGTAATGCAAGTAGCG
TATGCGCTCACGCAACTGGTCCAGAACCTTGACCGAACGCAGCGGTGGTAACGGCGCAGTGGCGGTTTTC
ATGGCTTGTTATGACTGTTTTTTTGGGGTACAGTCTATGCCTCGGGCATCCAAGCAGCAAGCGCGTTACG
CCGTGGGTCGATGTTTGATGTTATGGAGCAGCAACGATGTTACGCAGCAGGGCAGTCGCCCTAAAACAAA
GTTAAACATTATGAGGGAAGCGGTGATCGCCGAAGTATCGACTCAACTATCAGAGGTAGTTGGCGTCATC
GAGCGCCATCTCGAACCGACGTTGCTGGCCGTACATTTGTACGGCTCCGCAGTGGATGGCGGCCTGAAGC
CACACAGTGATATTGATTTGCTGGTTACGGTGACCGTAAGGCTTGATGAAACAACGCGGCGAGCTTTGAT
CAACGACCTTTTGGAAACTTCGGCTTCCCCTGGAGAGAGCGAGATTCTCCGCGCTGTAGAAGTCACCATT
GTTGTGCACGACGACATCATTCCGTGGCGTTATCCAGCTAAGCGCGAACTGCAATTTGGAGAATGGCAGC
GCAATGACATTCTTGCAGGTATCTTCGAGCCAGCCACGATCGACATTGATCTGGCTATCTTGCTGACAAA
AGCAAGAGAACATAGCGTTGCCTTGGTAGGTCCAGCGGCGGAGGAACTCTTTGATCCGGTTCCTGAACAG
GATCTATTTGAGGCGCTAAATGAAACCTTAACGCTATGGAACTCGCCGCCCGACTGGGCTGGCGATGAGC
GAAATGTAGTGCTTACGTTGTCCCGCATTTGGTACAGCGCAGTAACCGGCAAAATCGCGCCGAAGGATGT
CGCTGCCGACTGGGCAATGGAGCGCCTGCCGGCCCAGTATCAGCCCGTCATACTTGAAGCTAGACAGGCT
TATCTTGGACAAGAAGAAGATCGCTTGGCCTCGCGCGCAGATCAGTTGGAAGAATTTGTCCACTACGTGA
AAGGCGAGATCACCAAGGTAGTCGGCAAATAACCCTCGAGCCACCCATGACCAAAATCCCTTAACGTGAG
TTACGCGTCGTTCCACTGAGCGTCAGACCCCGTAGAAAAGATCAAAGGATCTTCTTGAGATCCTTTTTTT
CTGCGCGTAATCTGCTGCTTGCAAACAAAAAAACCACCGCTACCAGCGGTGGTTTGTTTGCCGGATCAAG
AGCTACCAACTCTTTTTCCGAAGGTAACTGGCTTCAGCAGAGCGCAGATACCAAATACTGTTCTTCTAGT
GTAGCCGTAGTTAGGCCACCACTTCAAGAACTCTGTAGCACCGCCTACATACCTCGCTCTGCTAATCCTG
TTACCAGTGGCTGCTGCCAGTGGCGATAAGTCGTGTCTTACCGGGTTGGACTCAAGACGATAGTTACCGG
ATAAGGCGCAGCGGTCGGGCTGAACGGGGGGTTCGTGCACACAGCCCAGCTTGGAGCGAACGACCTACAC
CGAACTGAGATACCTACAGCGTGAGCTATGAGAAAGCGCCACGCTTCCCGAAGGGAGAAAGGCGGACAGG
TATCCGGTAAGCGGCAGGGTCGGAACAGGAGAGCGCACGAGGGAGCTTCCAGGGGGAAACGCCTGGTATC
TTTATAGTCCTGTCGGGTTTCGCCACCTCTGACTTGAGCGTCGATTTTTGTGATGCTCGTCAGGGGGGCG
GAGCCTATGGAAAAACGCCAGCAACGCGGCCTTTTTACGGTTCCTGGCCTTTTGCTGGCCTTTTGCTCAC
ATGTTCTTTCCTGCGTTATCCCCTGATTCTGTGGATAACCGTATTACCGCCTTTGAGTGAGCTGATACCG
CTCGCCGCAGCCGAACGACCGAGCGCAGCGAGTCAGTGAGCGAGGAAGCGGAAGAGCGCCCAATACGCAA
ACCGCCTCTCCCCGCGCGTTGGCCGATTCATTAATGCAGCTGGCACGACAGGTTTCCCGACTGGAAAGCG
GGCAGTGAGCGCAACGCAATTAATACGCGTACCGCTAGCCAGGAAGAGTTTGTAGAAACGCAAAAAGGCC
ATCCGTCAGGATGGCCTTCTGCTTAGTTTGATGCCTGGCAGTTTATGGCGGGCGTCCTGCCCGCCACCCT
CCGGGCCGTTGCTTCACAACGTTCAAATCCGCTCCCGGCGGATTTGTCCTACTCAGGAGAGCGTTCACCG
ACAAACAACAGATAAAACGAAAGGCCCAGTCTTCCGACTGAGCCTTTCGTTTTATTTGATGCCTGGCAGT
TCCCTACTCTCGCGTTAACGCTAGCATGGATGTTTTCCCAGTCACGACGTT
Features (pLannotate 1.2.2; 17 found; start..end, strand, type, name):
    101..1126    +  CDS            Cre: site-specific recombinase Cre is a site-specific recombinase from bacteriophage P1. Recombination occurs at loxP sequences.
   1139..2074    +  CDS            ERT2: mutated ligand-binding domain of the human estrogen receptor (Feil et al., 1997)
   2088..2105    -  promoter       T7 promoter (fragment): promoter for bacteriophage T7 RNA polymerase
   2110..2244    -  polyA_signal   SV40 poly(A) signal: SV40 polyadenylation signal
   2259..2292    +  protein_bind   FRT (minimal): supports FLP-mediated excision but not integration (Turan and Bode, 2011) FLP recombinase from the Saccharomyces cerevisiae 2μ plasmid
   2293..2414    -  polyA_signal   SV40 poly(A) signal: SV40 polyadenylation signal
   2437..2520    -  CDS            large T antigen (fragment): large T antigen from SV40 (simian virus 40)
   2540..3247    -  CDS            mCherry: mCherry is a basic (constitutively fluorescent) red fluorescent protein published in 2004, derived from Discosoma sp.. It is reported to be a very rapidly-maturing monomer with low acid sensitivity.
   3889..3922    +  protein_bind   FRT (minimal): supports FLP-mediated excision but not integration (Turan and Bode, 2011) FLP recombinase from the Saccharomyces cerevisiae 2μ plasmid
   4089..4112    +  promoter       Pc promoter (fragment): intI1 (promoter lies within the coding sequence); class 1 integron promoter
   4288..4344    +  CDS            GmR (fragment): gentamycin acetyltransferase; aacC1; confers resistance to gentamycin
   4351..5142    +  CDS            SmR: aminoglycoside adenylyltransferase (Murphy, 1985); aadA; confers resistance to spectinomycin and streptomycin
   5235..5823    +  rep_origin     ori: high-copy-number ColE1/pMB1/pBR322/pUC origin of replication
   6006..6098    +  CDS            lacI (fragment): lac repressor; lacI; The lac repressor binds to the lac operator to inhibit transcription in E. coli. This inhibition can be relieved by adding lactose or isopropyl-β-D-thiogalactopyranoside (IPTG).
   6153..6180    -  terminator     rrnB T2 terminator: transcription terminator T2 from the E. coli rrnB gene
   6312..6355    +  terminator     rrnB T1 terminator: Escherichia coli rrnB; transcription terminator T1 from the E. coli rrnB gene
   6402..17      -  CDS            lacZα (fragment) (across the origin): LacZα fragment of β-galactosidase; lacZ fragment
