[The description below was written by a language model from this plasmid's Addgene catalogue record and pLannotate feature annotations shown in this document.]
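Description:
P2A-CreER-pA-ORF1-FRT-acry mCherry is a 6.4 kb middle entry vector for the mini-Golden subcloning platform, a modular assembly system used to build knock-in donor constructs for genome editing in zebrafish. It is built on the pU6a:sgRNA#19 backbone. In E. coli it replicates from a high-copy ColE1/pUC-type origin and is selected with spectinomycin through the aadA (SmR) gene. Short lacZα, lacI and GmR fragments and the rrnB terminators appear to be backbone remnants with no role in the payload.

The main cargo is a synthetic CreER cassette in which Cre recombinase is fused to the ERT2 mutant estrogen receptor ligand-binding domain. This makes recombination at loxP sites dependent on tamoxifen-type ligands. The name indicates a P2A self-cleaving peptide upstream of Cre, which would let CreER be co-translated from an endogenous coding sequence after in-frame integration, although the feature table does not annotate this element. "ORF1" in the name and the recorded "TCGC linker" probably specify the reading frame and the assembly overhang, but the record does not explain either. An SV40 polyadenylation signal follows the fusion.

Downstream, two minimal FRT sites flank a reverse-oriented mCherry reporter with its own SV40 poly(A). The roughly 640 bp unannotated stretch upstream of mCherry presumably holds the "acry" promoter from the name, most likely an alpha-crystallin lens promoter. Such a marker would allow visual screening of carriers by red lens fluorescence, and FLP recombinase could later excise it to leave only the CreER knock-in. The resulting lines would be suited to inducible, lineage-specific recombination.
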