Addgene plasmid #241167: P2A-CreER-pA-ORF1-FRT-acry mCherry
Purpose: Middle entry vector for mini-Golden subcloning platform; creER
Depositing lab: Junsu Kang. Depositing organization: University of Wisconsin, Madison. Publication: Advancing knock-in approaches for robust genome editing in zebrafish. Rodriguez-Parks A, Beezley EG, Manna S, Silaban I, Almutawa SI, Cao S, Ahmed H, Guyer M, Baker S, Richards MP, Kang J. Biol Open. 2026 Feb 2:bio.062472. doi: 10.1242/bio.062472. PubMed 41630603.
Backbone
  Vector backbone: pU6a:sgRNA#19
  Vector type: Mini-Golden
Growth in bacteria
  Bacterial resistance: Spectinomycin, 50 μg/mL
  Growth temperature: 37°C
  Growth strain: DH5alpha
  Copy number: Unknown
Gene/Insert
  Gene/Insert name: creER
  Species: Synthetic
  Mutation: TCGC linker
  Cloning method: Restriction Enzyme; 5′ cloning site Unknown (unknown if destroyed); 3′ cloning site Unknown (unknown if destroyed)
Terms and licenses: Academic/Nonprofit Terms; Industry Terms: Not Available to Industry
How to cite: P2A-CreER-pA-ORF1-FRT-acry mCherry was a gift from Junsu Kang (Addgene plasmid # 241167 ; http://n2t.net/addgene:241167 ; RRID:Addgene_241167)
